>Addgene plasmid #46826 | psd44-GqQL | addgene full sequence | sequence record 246440 | Addgene NGS Result
TGTAGTCTTATGCAATACTCTTGTAGTCTTGCAACATGGTAACGATGAGTTAGCAACATGCCTTACAAGG
AGAGAAAAAGCACCGTGCATGCCGATTGGTGGAAGTAAGGTGGTACGATCGTGCCTTATTAGGAAGGCAA
CAGACGGGTCTGACATGGATTGGACGAACCACTGAATTGCCGCATTGCAGAGATATTGTATTTAAGTGCC
TAGCTCGATACATAAACGGGTCTCTCTGGTTAGACCAGATCTGAGCCTGGGAGCTCTCTGGCTAACTAGG
GAACCCACTGCTTAAGCCTCAATAAAGCTTGCCTTGAGTGCTTCAAGTAGTGTGTGCCCGTCTGTTGTGT
GACTCTGGTAACTAGAGATCCCTCAGACCCTTTTAGTCAGTGTGGAAAATCTCTAGCAGTGGCGCCCGAA
CAGGGACTTGAAAGCGAAAGGGAAACCAGAGGAGCTCTCTCGACGCAGGACTCGGCTTGCTGAAGCGCGC
ACGGCAAGAGGCGAGGGGCGGCGACTGGTGAGTACGCCAAAAATTTTGACTAGCGGAGGCTAGAAGGAGA
GAGATGGGTGCGAGAGCGTCAGTATTAAGCGGGGGAGAATTAGATCGCGATGGGAAAAAATTCGGTTAAG
GCCAGGGGGAAAGAAAAAATATAAATTAAAACATATAGTATGGGCAAGCAGGGAGCTAGAACGATTCGCA
GTTAATCCTGGCCTGTTAGAAACATCAGAAGGCTGTAGACAAATACTGGGACAGCTACAACCATCCCTTC
AGACAGGATCAGAAGAACTTAGATCATTATATAATACAGTAGCAACCCTCTATTGTGTGCATCAAAGGAT
AGAGATAAAAGACACCAAGGAAGCTTTAGACAAGATAGAGGAAGAGCAAAACAAAAGTAAGACCACCGCA
CAGCAAGCGGCCGCTGATCTTCAGACCTGGAGGAGGAGATATGAGGGACAATTGGAGAAGTGAATTATAT
AAATATAAAGTAGTAAAAATTGAACCATTAGGAGTAGCACCCACCAAGGCAAAGAGAAGAGTGGTGCAGA
GAGAAAAAAGAGCAGTGGGAATAGGAGCTTTGTTCCTTGGGTTCTTGGGAGCAGCAGGAAGCACTATGGG
CGCAGCGTCAATGACGCTGACGGTACAGGCCAGACAATTATTGTCTGGTATAGTGCAGCAGCAGAACAAT
TTGCTGAGGGCTATTGAGGCGCAACAGCATCTGTTGCAACTCACAGTCTGGGGCATCAAGCAGCTCCAGG
CAAGAATCCTGGCTGTGGAAAGATACCTAAAGGATCAACAGCTCCTGGGGATTTGGGGTTGCTCTGGAAA
ACTCATTTGCACCACTGCTGTGCCTTGGAATGCTAGTTGGAGTAATAAATCTCTGGAACAGATTTGGAAT
CACACGACCTGGATGGAGTGGGACAGAGAAATTAACAATTACACAAGCTTAATACACTCCTTAATTGAAG
AATCGCAAAACCAGCAAGAAAAGAATGAACAAGAATTATTGGAATTAGATAAATGGGCAAGTTTGTGGAA
TTGGTTTAACATAACAAATTGGCTGTGGTATATAAAATTATTCATAATGATAGTAGGAGGCTTGGTAGGT
TTAAGAATAGTTTTTGCTGTACTTTCTATAGTGAATAGAGTTAGGCAGGGATATTCACCATTATCGTTTC
AGACCCACCTCCCAACCCCGAGGGGACCCGACAGGCCCGAAGGAATAGAAGAAGAAGGTGGAGAGAGAGA
CAGAGACAGATCCATTCGATTAGTGAACGGATCTCGACGGTATCGGTTAACTTTTAAAAGAAAAGGGGGG
ATTGGGGGGTACAGTGCAGGGGAAAGAATAGTAGACATAATAGCAACAGACATACAAACTAAAGAATTAC
AAAAACAAATTACAAAAATTCAAAATTTTATCGACCCTGTGGAATGTGTGTCAGTTAGGGTGTGGAAAGT
CCCCAGGCTCCCCAGCAGGCAGAAGTATGCAAAGCATGCATCTCAATTAGTCAGCAACCAGGTGTGGAAA
GTCCCCAGGCTCCCCAGCAGGCAGAAGTATGCAAAGCATGCATCTCAATTAGTCAGCAACCATAGTCCCG
CCCCTAACTCCGCCCATCCCGCCCCTAACTCCGCCCAGTTCCGCCCATTCTCCGCCCCATGGCTGACTAA
TTTTTTTTATTTATGCAGAGGCCGAGGCCGCCTCGGCCTCTGAGCTATTCCAGAAGTAGTGAGGAGGCTT
TTTTGGAGGCCTAGGCTTTTGCAAAAAGCTTACCATGACCGAGTACAAGCCCACGGTGCGCCTCGCCACC
CGCGACGACGTCCCCAGGGCCGTACGCACCCTCGCCGCCGCGTTCGCCGACTACCCCGCCACGCGCCACA
CCGTCGATCCGGACCGCCACATCGAGCGGGTCACCGAGCTGCAAGAACTCTTCCTCACGCGCGTCGGGCT
CGACATCGGCAAGGTGTGGGTCGCGGACGACGGCGCCGCGGTGGCGGTCTGGACCACGCCGGAGAGCGTC
GAAGCGGGGGCGGTGTTCGCCGAGATCGGCCCGCGCATGGCCGAGTTGAGCGGTTCCCGGCTGGCCGCGC
AGCAACAGATGGAAGGCCTCCTGGCGCCGCACCGGCCCAAGGAGCCCGCGTGGTTCCTGGCCACCGTCGG
CGTCTCGCCCGACCACCAGGGCAAGGGTCTGGGCAGCGCCGTCGTGCTCCCCGGAGTGGAGGCGGCCGAG
CGCGCCGGGGTGCCCGCCTTCCTGGAGACCTCCGCGCCCCGCAACCTCCCCTTCTACGAGCGGCTCGGCT
TCACCGTCACCGCCGACGTCGAGGTGCCCGAAGGACCGCGCACCTGGTGCATGACCCGCAAGCCCGGTGC
CTGACGCCCGCCCCACGACCCGCAGCGCCCGACCGAAAGGAGCGCACGACCCCATGCATCGATCACGAGA
CTAGCCTCGAGAAGCTTGATATCGAATTCCACGGGGTTGGGGTTGCGCCTTTTCCAAGGCAGCCCTGGGT
TTGCGCAGGGACGCGGCTGCTCTGGGCGTGGTTCCGGGAAACGCAGCGGCGCCGACCCTGGGTCTCGCAC
ATTCTTCACGTCCGTTCGCAGCGTCACCCGGATCTTCGCCGCTACCCTTGTGGGCCCCCCGGCGACGCTT
CCTGCTCCGCCCCTAAGTCGGGAAGGTTCCTTGCGGTTCGCGGCGTGCCGGACGTGACAAACGGAAGCCG
CACGTCTCACTAGTACCCTCGCAGACGGACAGCGCCAGGGAGCAATGGCAGCGCGCCGACCGCGATGGGC
TGTGGCCAATAGCGGCTGCTCAGCAGGGCGCGCCGAGAGCAGCGGCCGGGAAGGGGCGGTGCGGGAGGCG
GGGTGTGGGGCGGTAGTGTGGGCCCTGTTCCTGCCCGCGCGGTGTTCCGCATTCTGCAAGCCTCCGGAGC
GCACGTCGGCAGTCGGCTCCCTCGTTGACCGAATCACCGACCTCTCTCCCCAGGGGGATCCCGGGCCCGC
GGTACCACCATGACTCTGGAGTCCATCATGGCGTGCTGCCTGAGCGAGGAGGCCAAGGAAGCCCGGCGGA
TCAACGACGAGATCGAGCGGCAGCTCCGCAGGGACAAGCGGGACGCCCGCCGGGAGCTCAAGCTGCTGCT
GCTCGGGACAGGAGAGAGTGGCAAGAGTACGTTTATCAAGCAGATGAGAATCATCCATGGGTCAGGATAC
TCTGATGAAGATAAAAGGGGCTTCACCAAGCTGGTGTATCAGAACATCTTCACGGCCATGCAGGCCATGA
TCAGAGCCATGGACACACTCAAGATCCCATACAAGTATGAGCACAATAAGGCTCATGCACAATTAGTTCG
AGAAGTTGATGTGGAGAAGGTGTCTGCTTTTGAGAATCCATATGTAGATGCAATAAAGAGTTTATGGAAT
GATCCTGGAATCCAGGAATGCTATGATAGACGACGAGAATATCAATTATCTGACTCTACCAAATACTATC
TTAATGACTTGGACCGCGTAGCTGACCCTGCCTACCTGCCTACGCAACAAGATGTGCTTAGAGTTCGAGT
CCCCACCACAGGGATCATCGAATACCCCTTTGACTTACAAAGTGTCATTTTCAGAATGGTCGATGTAGGG
GGCCTAAGGTCAGAGAGAAGAAAATGGATACACTGCTTTGAAAATGTCACCTCTATCATGTTTCTAGTAG
CGCTTAGTGAATATGATCAAGTTCTCGTGGAGTCAGACAATGAGAACCGAATGGAGGAAAGCAAGGCTCT
CTTTAGAACAATTATCACATACCCCTGGTTCCAGAACTCCTCGGTTATTCTGTTCTTAAACAAGAAAGAT
CTTCTAGAGGAGAAAATCATGTATTCCCATCTAGTCGACTACTTCCCAGAATATGATGGACCCCAGAGAG
ATGCCCAGGCAGCCCGAGAATTCATTCTGAAGATGTTCGTGGACCTGAACCCAGACAGTGACAAAATTAT
CTACTCCCACTTCACGTGCGCCACAGACACCGAGAATATCCGCTTTGTCTTTGCTGCCGTCAAGGACACC
ATCCTCCAGTTGAACCTGAAGGAGTACAATCTGGTCTAACTCGAGATCTGAGTCCGGTAGCGCTAGCTGA
TCACCCGGGGGCCGGCCTGTACAGTCGACAATCAACCTCTGGATTACAAAATTTGTGAAAGATTGACTGG
TATTCTTAACTATGTTGCTCCTTTTACGCTATGTGGATACGCTGCTTTAATGCCTTTGTATCATGCTATT
GCTTCCCGTATGGCTTTCATTTTCTCCTCCTTGTATAAATCCTGGTTGCTGTCTCTTTATGAGGAGTTGT
GGCCCGTTGTCAGGCAACGTGGCGTGGTGTGCACTGTGTTTGCTGACGCAACCCCCACTGGTTGGGGCAT
TGCCACCACCTGTCAGCTCCTTTCCGGGACTTTCGCTTTCCCCCTCCCTATTGCCACGGCGGAACTCATC
GCCGCCTGCCTTGCCCGCTGCTGGACAGGGGCTCGGCTGTTGGGCACTGACAATTCCGTGGTGTTGTCGG
GGAAGCTGACGTCCTTTCCATGGCTGCTCGCCTGTGTTGCCACCTGGATTCTGCGCGGGACGTCCTTCTG
CTACGTCCCTTCGGCCCTCAATCCAGCGGACCTTCCTTCCCGCGGCCTGCTGCCGGCTCTGCGGCCTCTT
CCGCGTCTTCGCCTTCGCCCTCAGACGAGTCGGATCTCCCTTTGGGCCGCCTCCCCGCCTGGAATTCGAG
CTCGGTACCTTTAAGACCAATGACTTACAAGGCAGCTGTAGATCTTAGCCACTTTTTAAAAGAAAAGGGG
GGACTGGAAGGGCTAATTCACTCCCAACGAAGACAAGATCTGCTTTTTGCTTGTACTGGGTCTCTCTGGT
TAGACCAGATCTGAGCCTGGGAGCTCTCTGGCTAACTAGGGAACCCACTGCTTAAGCCTCAATAAAGCTT
GCCTTGAGTGCTTCAAGTAGTGTGTGCCCGTCTGTTGTGTGACTCTGGTAACTAGAGATCCCTCAGACCC
TTTTAGTCAGTGTGGAAAATCTCTAGCAGTAGTAGTTCATGTCATCTTATTATTCAGTATTTATAACTTG
CAAAGAAATGAATATCAGAGAGTGAGAGGAACTTGTTTATTGCAGCTTATAATGGTTACAAATAAAGCAA
TAGCATCACAAATTTCACAAATAAAGCATTTTTTTCACTGCATTCTAGTTGTGGTTTGTCCAAACTCATC
AATGTATCTTATCATGTCTGGCTCTAGCTATCCCGCCCCTAACTCCGCCCATCCCGCCCCTAACTCCGCC
CAGTTCCGCCCATTCTCCGCCCCATGGCTGACTAATTTTTTTTATTTATGCAGAGGCCGAGGCCGCCTCG
GCCTCTGAGCTATTCCAGAAGTAGTGAGGAGGCTTTTTTGGAGGCCTAGGGACGTACCCAATTCGCCCTA
TAGTGAGTCGTATTACGCGCGCTCACTGGCCGTCGTTTTACAACGTCGTGACTGGGAAAACCCTGGCGTT
ACCCAACTTAATCGCCTTGCAGCACATCCCCCTTTCGCCAGCTGGCGTAATAGCGAAGAGGCCCGCACCG
ATCGCCCTTCCCAACAGTTGCGCAGCCTGAATGGCGAATGGG
[124 nt withheld, positions 6133-6256]
C
[59 nt withheld, positions 6258-6316]
ATTACGGCACCTCGACCCCAAAAAACTTGATTA
[49 nt withheld, positions 6350-6398]
CCTTTGACGTTGGAGTCCACGTTCTTT
[37 nt withheld, positions 6426-6462]
ACCCTATCTCGGTCTATTCTTTTGATTTATAAGGGATTTTGCCGATTTCGGCCTATTGGTTAAAAAATGA
GCTGATTTAACAAAAATTTAACGCGAATTTTAACAAAATATTAACGCTTACAATTTAGGTGGCACTTTTC
GGGGAAATGTGCGCGGAACCCCTATTTGTTTATTTTTCTAAATACATTCAAATATGTATCCGCTCATGAG
ACAATAACCCTGATAAATGCTTCAATAATATTGAAAAAGGAAGAGTATGAGTATTCAACATTTCCGTGTC
GCCCTTATTCCCTTTTTTGCGGCATTTTGCCTTCCTGTTTTTGCTCACCCAGAAACGCTGGTGAAAGTAA
AAGATGCTGAAGATCAGTTGGGTGCACGAGTGGGTTACATCGAACTGGATCTCAACAGCGGTAAGATCCT
TGAGAGTTTTCGCCCCGAAGAACGTTTTCCAATGATGAGCACTTTTAAAGTTCTGCTATGTGGCGCGGTA
TTATCCCGTATTGACGCCGGGCAAGAGCAACTCGGTCGCCGCATACACTATTCTCAGAATGACTTGGTTG
AGTACTCACCAGTCACAGAAAAGCATCTTACGGATGGCATGACAGTAAGAGAATTATGCAGTGCTGCCAT
AACCATGAGTGATAACACTGCGGCCAACTTACTTCTGACAACGATCGGAGGACCGAAGGAGCTAACCGCT
TTTTTGCACAACATGGGGGATCATGTAACTCGCCTTGATCGTTGGGAACCGGAGCTGAATGAAGCCATAC
CAAACGACGAGCGTGACACCACGATGCCTGTAGCAATGGCAACAACGTTGCGCAAACTATTAACTGGCGA
ACTACTTACTCTAGCTTCCCGGCAACAATTAATAGACTGGATGGAGGCGGATAAAGTTGCAGGACCACTT
CTGCGCTCGGCCCTTCCGGCTGGCTGGTTTATTGCTGATAAATCTGGAGCCGGTGAGCGTGGGTCTCGCG
GTATCATTGCAGCACTGGGGCCAGATGGTAAGCCCTCCCGTATCGTAGTTATCTACACGACGGGGAGTCA
GGCAACTATGGATGAACGAAATAGACAGATCGCTGAGATAGGTGCCTCACTGATTAAGCATTGGTAACTG
TCAGACCAAGTTTACTCATATATACTTTAGATTGATTTAAAACTTCATTTTTAATTTAAAAGGATCTAGG
TGAAGATCCTTTTTGATAATCTCATGACCAAAATCCCTTAACGTGAGTTTTCGTTCCACTGAGCGTCAGA
CCCCGTAGAAAAGATCAAAGGATCTTCTTGAGATCCTTTTTTTCTGCGCGTAATCTGCTGCTTGCAAACA
AAAAAACCACCGCTACCAGCGGTGGTTTGTTTGCCGGATCAAGAGCTACCAACTCTTTTTCCGAAGGTAA
CTGGCTTCAGCAGAGCGCAGATACCAAATACTGTTCTTCTAGTGTAGCCGTAGTTAGGCCACCACTTCAA
GAACTCTGTAGCACCGCCTACATACCTCGCTCTGCTAATCCTGTTACCAGTGGCTGCTGCCAGTGGCGAT
AAGTCGTGTCTTACCGGGTTGGACTCAAGACGATAGTTACCGGATAAGGCGCAGCGGTCGGGCTGAACGG
GGGGTTCGTGCACACAGCCCAGCTTGGAGCGAACGACCTACACCGAACTGAGATACCTACAGCGTGAGCT
ATGAGAAAGCGCCACGCTTCCCGAAGGGAGAAAGGCGGACAGGTATCCGGTAAGCGGCAGGGTCGGAACA
GGAGAGCGCACGAGGGAGCTTCCAGGGGGAAACGCCTGGTATCTTTATAGTCCTGTCGGGTTTCGCCACC
TCTGACTTGAGCGTCGATTTTTGTGATGCTCGTCAGGGGGGCGGAGCCTATGGAAAAACGCCAGCAACGC
GGCCTTTTTACGGTTCCTGGCCTTTTGCTGGCCTTTTGCTCACATGTTCTTTCCTGCGTTATCCCCTGAT
TCTGTGGATAACCGTATTACCGCCTTTGAGTGAGCTGATACCGCTCGCCGCAGCCGAACGACCGAGCGCA
GCGAGTCAGTGAGCGAGGAAGCGGAAGAGCGCCCAATACGCAAACCGCCTCTCCCCGCGCGTTGGCCGAT
TCATTAATGCAGCTGGCACGACAGGTTTCCCGACTGGAAAGCGGGCAGTGAGCGCAACGCAATTAATGTG
AGTTAGCTCACTCATTAGGCACCCCAGGCTTTACACTTTATGCTTCCGGCTCGTATGTTGGGTAATGACT
CCAACTTATTGATAGTGTTTTATGTTCAGATAATGCCCGATGACTTTGTCATGCAGCTCCACCGATTTTG
AGAACGACAGCGACTTCCGTCCCAGCCGTGCCAGGTGCTGCCTCAGATTCAGGTTATGCCGCTCAATTCG
CTGCGTATATCGCTTGCTGATTACGTGCAGCTTTCCCTTCAGGCGGGATTCATACAGCGGCCAGCCATCC
GTCATCCATATCACCACGTCAAAGGGTGACAGCAGGCTCATAAGACGCCCCAGCGTCGCCATAGTGCGTT
CACCGAATACGTGCGCAACAACCGTCTTCCGGAGACTGTCATACGCGTAAAACAGCCAGCGCTGGCGCGA
TTTAGCCCCGACATAGCCCCACTGTTCGTCCATTTCCGCGCAGACGATGACGTCACTGCCCGGCTGTATG
CGCGAGGTTACCGACTGCGGCCTGAGTTTTTTAAGTGACGTAAAATCGTGTTGAGGCCAACGCCCATAAT
GCGGGCTGTTGCCCGGCATCCAACGCCATTCATGGCCATATCAATGATTTTCTGGTGCGTACCGGGTTGA
GAAGCGGTGTAAGTGAACTGCAGTTGCCATGTTTTACGGCAGTGAGAGCAGAGATAGCGCTGATGTCCGG
CGGTGCTTTTGCCGTTACGCACCACCCCGTCAGTAGCTGAACAGGAGGGACAGCTGATAGAAACAGAAGC
CACTGGAGCACCTCAAAAACACCATCATACACTAAATCAGTAAGTTGGCAGCATCACCCGTATGTTGTGT
GGAATTGTGAGCGGATAACAATTTCACACAGGAAACAGCTATGACCATGATTACGCCAAGCGCGCGTTTA
AACTCACTAAAGGGAACAAAAGCTGGAGCTGCAAGCTTAA
Features (pLannotate 1.2.2; 30 found; start..end, strand, type, name):
      1..227     +  promoter       RSV promoter: Rous sarcoma virus enhancer/promoter
    228..408     +  LTR            5' LTR (truncated): truncated 5' long terminal repeat (LTR) from HIV-1
    455..580     +  misc_feature   HIV-1 Ψ: packaging signal of human immunodeficiency virus type 1
    564..927     +  CDS            HIV-1 gag (fragment): gag protein from human immunodeficiency virus 1; gag
   1073..1306    +  misc_feature   RRE: The Rev response element (RRE) of HIV-1 allows for Rev-dependent mRNA export from the nucleus to the cytoplasm.
   1683..1783    +  CDS            Rev (fragment): human immunodeficiency virus 1 (HIV-1) Rev protein; rev; enhances nuclear export of unspliced and incompletely spliced viral mRNAs
   1802..1919    +  misc_feature   cPPT/CTS: central polypurine tract and central termination sequence of HIV-1
   1936..2265    +  promoter       SV40 promoter: SV40 enhancer and early promoter
   2275..2874    +  CDS            PuroR: puromycin N-acetyltransferase; pac from Streptomyces alboniger; confers resistance to puromycin
   2947..2970    -  misc_feature   MCS (fragment): pBluescript multiple cloning site
   2973..3483    +  promoter       hPGK promoter: human phosphoglycerate kinase 1 promoter
   3486..3506    -  misc_feature   MCS (fragment): multiple cloning site
   3510..4586    +  CDS            GNAQ: GNAQ_HUMAN - Also known as GAQ. Experimental evidence at protein level: Swiss-Prot protein existence level 1. Guanine nucleotide-binding proteins (G proteins) are involved as modulators or transducers in various transmembrane signaling systems. Regulates B-cell selection and survival and is required to prevent B-cell-dependent autoimmunity. Regulates chemotaxis of BM- derived neutrophils and dendritic cells (in vitro) (By similarity). Transduces FFAR4 signaling in response to long-chain fatty acids (LCFAs). From Homo sapiens (Human).
   4590..4617    -  misc_feature   MCS (fragment): multiple cloning site
   4650..5238    +  misc_feature   WPRE: woodchuck hepatitis virus posttranscriptional regulatory element
   5255..5323    +  CDS            nef (fragment): NEF_HV1Z2 - Experimental evidence at protein level: Swiss-Prot protein existence level 1. Extracellular Nef protein targets CD4(+) T-lymphocytes for apoptosis by interacting with CXCR4 surface receptors. From Human immunodeficiency virus type 1 group M subtype D (isolate Z2/CDC-Z34) (HIV-1).
   5325..5558    +  LTR            3' LTR (ΔU3): self-inactivating 3' long terminal repeat (LTR) from HIV-1
   5630..5751    +  polyA_signal   SV40 poly(A) signal: SV40 polyadenylation signal
   5791..5926    +  rep_origin     SV40 ori: SV40 origin of replication
   5947..5965    -  promoter       T7 promoter: promoter for bacteriophage T7 RNA polymerase
   5973..6128    +  CDS            lacZα (fragment): LacZα fragment of β-galactosidase; lacZ fragment
   6133..6588    +  rep_origin     f1 ori (sequence partly withheld): f1 bacteriophage origin of replication; arrow indicates direction of (+) strand synthesis
   6614..6718    +  promoter       AmpR promoter: bla
   6719..7579    +  CDS            AmpR: β-lactamase; bla; confers resistance to ampicillin, carbenicillin, and related antibiotics
   7750..8338    +  rep_origin     ori: high-copy-number ColE1/pMB1/pBR322/pUC origin of replication
   8521..8613    +  CDS            lacI (fragment): lac repressor; lacI; The lac repressor binds to the lac operator to inhibit transcription in E. coli. This inhibition can be relieved by adding lactose or isopropyl-β-D-thiogalactopyranoside (IPTG).
   8626..8647    +  protein_bind   CAP binding site: CAP binding activates transcription in the presence of cAMP. E. coli catabolite activator protein
   8662..8692    +  promoter       lac promoter: promoter for the E. coli lac operon
   8693..9460    -  mobile_element IS1: prokaryotic transposable element IS1
   9477..9493    +  protein_bind   lac operator: The lac repressor binds to the lac operator to inhibit transcription in E. coli. This inhibition can be relieved by adding lactose or isopropyl-β-D-thiogalactopyranoside (IPTG). lac repressor encoded by lacI
