[The description below was written by a language model from this plasmid's Addgene catalogue record and pLannotate feature annotations shown in this document.]
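Description:
psd44-GqQL is a self-inactivating HIV-1-based lentiviral transfer vector for stable expression of a constitutively active human Gαq (GNAQ) in mammalian cells. The psd44 backbone is described as a derivative of pRRLSIN.cPPT.PGK-GFP.WPRE. The catalogue calls the vector second generation, although the feature table shows an RSV promoter fused to a truncated 5' LTR, an arrangement that makes genomic RNA transcription Tat-independent. Downstream lie the Ψ packaging signal with a gag fragment, the Rev response element for Rev-dependent nuclear export, and the cPPT/CTS, which aids nuclear import of the reverse-transcribed genome. The 3' LTR carries the ΔU3 deletion, so the integrated provirus lacks LTR promoter activity and expression depends on internal promoters. In bacteria the plasmid is maintained through a ColE1/pUC-type origin and ampicillin resistance. The repository lists it as low copy even though the origin is annotated as a high-copy type. An f1 origin, an SV40 origin and an SV40 poly(A) signal are also present outside the viral unit.

Two internal cassettes sit between the LTRs. An SV40 early promoter drives puromycin N-acetyltransferase for selection of transduced cells, and the human PGK promoter drives the GNAQ coding sequence, cloned between BamHI and NheI sites and followed by a WPRE to enhance transcript stability and expression. The insert carries the Q209L substitution, which reduces GTPase activity and locks the subunit in an active signalling state. No epitope tag or reporter is annotated. Sequencing identified a bacterial IS1 insertion element within the lac promoter/operator region of the backbone. This is noted as common to psd44 plasmids, and it lies outside the packaged viral region. The construct suits the generation of puromycin-selected cell populations for studying sustained Gq pathway activation.
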