Addgene plasmid #46826: psd44-GqQL
Purpose: 2nd generation lentiviral vector for expression of mutant G protein alpha q in mammalian cells
Depositing lab: Agnese Mariotti.
Backbone
  Vector backbone: psd44
  Backbone manufacturer: Dr. Richard Iggo, University of St Andrews, Edinburgh, UK
  Modifications to backbone: pRRLSIN.cPPT.PGK-GFP.WPRE (Addgene plasmid #12252) under control of the PGK promoter.
  Vector type: Mammalian Expression, Lentiviral
  Selectable markers: Puromycin
Growth in bacteria
  Bacterial resistance: Ampicillin, 100 μg/mL
  Growth temperature: 37°C
  Growth strain: DH5alpha
  Copy number: Low Copy
Gene/Insert
  Gene/Insert name: g protein alpha q (alt names: GNAQ; guanine nucleotide binding protein (G protein), q polypeptide)
  Species: H. sapiens (human)
  Insert size (bp): 1120
  Mutation: Q209L (The mutation reduces GTPase activity resulting in a constitutively active phenotype)
  Entrez Gene: GNAQ (a.k.a. CMAL, CMC1, G-ALPHA-q, GAQ, SWS)
  Promoter: PGK promoter
  Cloning method: Restriction Enzyme; 5′ cloning site BamHI (not destroyed); 3′ cloning site NheI (not destroyed)
  Sequencing primers: 5′ hPGK-F
Terms and licenses: Academic/Nonprofit Terms; Industry Terms: Not Available to Industry
Depositor comments: cDNA to make this plasmid was obtained from www.cdna.org (ID GNA0Q000C0). Addgene NGS identified an IS1 element in the plasmid sequence, consistent with other psd44 plasmids.
How to cite: psd44-GqQL was a gift from Agnese Mariotti (Addgene plasmid # 46826 ; http://n2t.net/addgene:46826 ; RRID:Addgene_46826)
