>Addgene plasmid #46826 | psd44-GqQL | addgene partial sequence | sequence record 67803 | WPRE-R 5'-CATAGCGTAAAAGGAGCAACA-3'
CAATTTTGTAATCCAGAGGTTGATTGTCGACTGTACAGGCCGGCCCCCGGGTGATCAGCTAGCGCTACCG
GACTCAGATCTCGAGTTAGACCAGATTGTACTCCTTCAGGTTCAACTGGAGGATGGTGTCCTTGACGGCA
GCAAAGACAAAGCGGATATTCTCGGTGTCTGTGGCGCACGTGAAGTGGGAGTAGATAATTTTGTCACTGT
CTGGGTTCAGGTCCACGAACATCTTCAGAATGAATTCTCGGGCTGCCTGGGCATCTCTCTGGGGTCCATC
ATATTCTGGGAAGTAGTCGACTAGATGGGAATACATGATTTTCTCCTCTAGAAGATCTTTCTTGTTTAAG
AACAGAATAACCGAGGAGTTCTGGAACCAGGGGTATGTGATAATTGTTCTAAAGAGAGCCTTGCTTTCCT
CCATTCGGTTCTCATTGTCTGACTCCACGAGAACTTGATCATATTCACTAAGCGCTACTAGAAACATGAT
AGAGGTGACATTTTCAAAGCAGTGTATCCATTTTCTTCTCTCTGACCTTAGGCCCCCTACATCGACCATT
CTGAAAATGACACTTTGTAAGTCAAAGGGGTATTCGATGATCCCTGTGGTGGGGACTCGAACTCTAAGCA
CATCTTGTTGCGTAGGCAGGTAGGCAGGGTCAGCTACGCGGTCCAAGTCATTAAGATAGTATTTGGTAGA
GTCAGATAATTGATATTCTCGTCGTCTATCATAGCATTCCTGGATTCCAGGATCATTCCATAAACTCTTT
ATTGCATCTACATATGGATTCTCAAAAGCAGACACCTTCTCCACATCAACTTCTCGAACTAATTGTGCAT
GAGCCTTATTGTGCTCATACTTGTATGG
